>Addgene plasmid #226611 | FUS LC-RGG1 TtoS | addgene full sequence | sequence record 450256 | Addgene NGS Result
[2 nt withheld, positions 1-2]
A
[49 nt withheld, positions 4-52]
CCTTTGACGTTGGAGTCCACGTTCTTT
[37 nt withheld, positions 80-116]
ACCCTATCTCGGTCTATTCTTTTGATTTATAAGGGATTTTGCCGATTTCGGCCTATTGGTTAAAAAATGA
GCTGATTTAACAAAAATTTAACGCGAATTTTAACAAAATATTAACGCTTACAATTTAGGTGGCACTTTTC
GGGGAAATGTGCGCGGAACCCCTATTTGTTTATTTTTCTAAATACATTCAAATATGTATCCGCTCATGAA
TTAATTCTTAGAAAAACTCATCGAGCATCAAATGAAACTGCAATTTATTCATATCAGGATTATCAATACC
ATATTTTTGAAAAAGCCGTTTCTGTAATGAAGGAGAAAACTCACCGAGGCAGTTCCATAGGATGGCAAGA
TCCTGGTATCGGTCTGCGATTCCGACTCGTCCAACATCAATACAACCTATTAATTTCCCCTCGTCAAAAA
TAAGGTTATCAAGTGAGAAATCACCATGAGTGACGACTGAATCCGGTGAGAATGGCAAAAGTTTATGCAT
TTCTTTCCAGACTTGTTCAACAGGCCAGCCATTACGCTCGTCATCAAAATCACTCGCATCAACCAAACCG
TTATTCATTCGTGATTGCGCCTGAGCGAGACGAAATACGCGATCGCTGTTAAAAGGACAATTACAAACAG
GAATCGAATGCAACCGGCGCAGGAACACTGCCAGCGCATCAACAATATTTTCACCTGAATCAGGATATTC
TTCTAATACCTGGAATGCTGTTTTCCCGGGGATCGCAGTGGTGAGTAACCATGCATCATCAGGAGTACGG
ATAAAATGCTTGATGGTCGGAAGAGGCATAAATTCCGTCAGCCAGTTTAGTCTGACCATCTCATCTGTAA
CATCATTGGCAACGCTACCTTTGCCATGTTTCAGAAACAACTCTGGCGCATCGGGCTTCCCATACAATCG
ATAGATTGTCGCACCTGATTGCCCGACATTATCGCGAGCCCATTTATACCCATATAAATCAGCATCCATG
TTGGAATTTAATCGCGGCCTAGAGCAAGACGTTTCCCGTTGAATATGGCTCATAACACCCCTTGTATTAC
TGTTTATGTAAGCAGACAGTTTTATTGTTCATGACCAAAATCCCTTAACGTGAGTTTTCGTTCCACTGAG
CGTCAGACCCCGTAGAAAAGATCAAAGGATCTTCTTGAGATCCTTTTTTTCTGCGCGTAATCTGCTGCTT
GCAAACAAAAAAACCACCGCTACCAGCGGTGGTTTGTTTGCCGGATCAAGAGCTACCAACTCTTTTTCCG
AAGGTAACTGGCTTCAGCAGAGCGCAGATACCAAATACTGTCCTTCTAGTGTAGCCGTAGTTAGGCCACC
ACTTCAAGAACTCTGTAGCACCGCCTACATACCTCGCTCTGCTAATCCTGTTACCAGTGGCTGCTGCCAG
TGGCGATAAGTCGTGTCTTACCGGGTTGGACTCAAGACGATAGTTACCGGATAAGGCGCAGCGGTCGGGC
TGAACGGGGGGTTCGTGCACACAGCCCAGCTTGGAGCGAACGACCTACACCGAACTGAGATACCTACAGC
GTGAGCTATGAGAAAGCGCCACGCTTCCCGAAGGGAGAAAGGCGGACAGGTATCCGGTAAGCGGCAGGGT
CGGAACAGGAGAGCGCACGAGGGAGCTTCCAGGGGGAAACGCCTGGTATCTTTATAGTCCTGTCGGGTTT
CGCCACCTCTGACTTGAGCGTCGATTTTTGTGATGCTCGTCAGGGGGGCGGAGCCTATGGAAAAACGCCA
GCAACGCGGCCTTTTTACGGTTCCTGGCCTTTTGCTGGCCTTTTGCTCACATGTTCTTTCCTGCGTTATC
CCCTGATTCTGTGGATAACCGTATTACCGCCTTTGAGTGAGCTGATACCGCTCGCCGCAGCCGAACGACC
GAGCGCAGCGAGTCAGTGAGCGAGGAAGCGGAAGAGCGCCTGATGCGGTATTTTCTCCTTACGCATCTGT
GCGGTATTTCACACCGCAATGGTGCACTCTCAGTACAATCTGCTCTGATGCCGCATAGTTAAGCCAGTAT
ACACTCCGCTATCGCTACGTGACTGGGTCATGGCTGCGCCCCGACACCCGCCAACACCCGCTGACGCGCC
CTGACGGGCTTGTCTGCTCCCGGCATCCGCTTACAGACAAGCTGTGACCGTCTCCGGGAGCTGCATGTGT
CAGAGGTTTTCACCGTCATCACCGAAACGCGCGAGGCAGCTGCGGTAAAGCTCATCAGCGTGGTCGTGAA
GCGATTCACAGATGTCTGCCTGTTCATCCGCGTCCAGCTCGTTGAGTTTCTCCAGAAGCGTTAATGTCTG
GCTTCTGATAAAGCGGGCCATGTTAAGGGCGGTTTTTTCCTGTTTGGTCACTGATGCCTCCGTGTAAGGG
GGATTTCTGTTCATGGGGGTAATGATACCGATGAAACGAGAGAGGATGCTCACGATACGGGTTACTGATG
ATGAACATGCCCGGTTACTGGAACGTTGTGAGGGTAAACAACTGGCGGTATGGATGCGGCGGGACCAGAG
AAAAATCACTCAGGGTCAATGCCAGCGCTTCGTTAATACAGATGTAGGTGTTCCACAGGGTAGCCAGCAG
CATCCTGCGATGCAGATCCGGAACATAATGGTGCAGGGCGCTGACTTCCGCGTTTCCAGACTTTACGAAA
CACGGAAACCGAAGACCATTCATGTTGTTGCTCAGGTCGCAGACGTTTTGCAGCAGCAGTCGCTTCACGT
TCGCTCGCGTATCGGTGATTCATTCTGCTAACCAGTAAGGCAACCCCGCCAGCCTAGCCGGGTCCTCAAC
GACAGGAGCACGATCATGCGCACCCGTGGGGCCGCCATGCCGGCGATAATGGCCTGCTTCTCGCCGAAAC
GTTTGGTGGCGGGACCAGTGACGAAGGCTTGAGCGAGGGCGTGCAAGATTCCGAATACCGCAAGCGACAG
GCCGATCATCGTCGCGCTCCAGCGAAAGCGGTCCTCGCCGAAAATGACCCAGAGCGCTGCCGGCACCTGT
CCTACGAGTTGCATGATAAAGAAGACAGTCATAAGTGCGGCGACGATAGTCATGCCCCGCGCCCACCGGA
AGGAGCTGACTGGGTTGAAGGCTCTCAAGGGCATCGGTCGAGATCCCGGTGCCTAATGAGTGAGCTAACT
TACATTAATTGCGTTGCGCTCACTGCCCGCTTTCCAGTCGGGAAACCTGTCGTGCCAGCTGCATTAATGA
ATCGGCCAACGCGCGGGGAGAGGCGGTTTGCGTATTGGGCGCCAGGGTGGTTTTTCTTTTCACCAGTGAG
ACGGGCAACAGCTGATTGCCCTTCACCGCCTGGCCCTGAGAGAGTTGCAGCAAGCGGTCCACGCTGGTTT
GCCCCAGCAGGCGAAAATCCTGTTTGATGGTGGTTAACGGCGGGATATAACATGAGCTGTCTTCGGTATC
GTCGTATCCCACTACCGAGATATCCGCACCAACGCGCAGCCCGGACTCGGTAATGGCGCGCATTGCGCCC
AGCGCCATCTGATCGTTGGCAACCAGCATCGCAGTGGGAACGATGCCCTCATTCAGCATTTGCATGGTTT
GTTGAAAACCGGACATGGCACTCCAGTCGCCTTCCCGTTCCGCTATCGGCTGAATTTGATTGCGAGTGAG
ATATTTATGCCAGCCAGCCAGACGCAGACGCGCCGAGACAGAACTTAATGGGCCCGCTAACAGCGCGATT
TGCTGGTGACCCAATGCGACCAGATGCTCCACGCCCAGTCGCGTACCGTCTTCATGGGAGAAAATAATAC
TGTTGATGGGTGTCTGGTCAGAGACATCAAGAAATAACGCCGGAACATTAGTGCAGGCAGCTTCCACAGC
AATGGCATCCTGGTCATCCAGCGGATAGTTAATGATCAGCCCACTGACGCGTTGCGCGAGAAGATTGTGC
ACCGCCGCTTTACAGGCTTCGACGCCGCTTCGTTCTACCATCGACACCACCACGCTGGCACCCAGTTGAT
CGGCGCGAGATTTAATCGCCGCGACAATTTGCGACGGCGCGTGCAGGGCCAGACTGGAGGTGGCAACGCC
AATCAGCAACGACTGTTTGCCCGCCAGTTGTTGTGCCACGCGGTTGGGAATGTAATTCAGCTCCGCCATC
GCCGCTTCCACTTTTTCCCGCGTTTTCGCAGAAACGTGGCTGGCCTGGTTCACCACGCGGGAAACGGTCT
GATAAGAGACACCGGCATACTCTGCGACATCGTATAACGTTACTGGTTTCACATTCACCACCCTGAATTG
ACTCTCTTCCGGGCGCTATCATGCCATACCGCGAAAGGTTTTGCGCCATTCGATGGTGTCCGGGATCTCG
ACGCTCTCCCTTATGCGACTCCTGCATTAGGAAGCAGCCCAGTAGTAGGTTGAGGCCGTTGAGCACCGCC
GCCGCAAGGAATGGTGCATGCAAGGAGATGGCGCCCAACAGTCCCCCGGCCACGGGGCCTGCCACCATAC
CCACGCCGAAACAAGCGCTCATGAGCCCGAAGTGGCGAGCCCGATCTTCCCCATCGGTGATGTCGGCGAT
ATAGGCGCCAGCAACCGCACCTGTGGCGCCGGTGATGCCGGCCACGATGCGTCCGGCGTAGAGGATCGAG
ATCTCGATCCCGCGAAATTAATACGACTCACTATAGGGGAATTGTGAGCGGATAACAATTCCCCTCTAGA
AATAATTTTGTTTAACTTTAAGAAGGAGATATACCATGGGCTCTGATAAAATTCATCACCATCACCATCA
CGAAAATCTTTATTTTCAAGGTATGGCGAGCAACGATTATAGCCAGCAAGCGAGCCAGAGCTACGGTGCG
TATCCGAGCCAACCGGGCCAGGGTTACAGCCAGCAAAGCAGCCAGCCGTATGGTCAGCAGAGCTACAGCG
GCTATAGCCAGAGCAGCGACAGCAGCGGTTATGGCCAGAGCAGCTACAGCAGCTATGGTCAAAGCCAGAA
CAGCGGTTACGGTAGCCAAAGCAGCCCGCAGGGCTATGGTAGCAGCGGTGGCTACGGTAGCAGCCAGAGC
AGCCAAAGCAGCTACGGCCAGCAAAGCAGCTACCCGGGTTATGGTCAGCAGCCGGCGCCGAGCAGCAGCA
GCGGTAGCTATGGCAGCAGCAGCCAAAGCAGCAGCTACGGTCAGCCGCAAAGCGGTAGCTACAGCCAGCA
ACCGAGCTACGGTGGTCAACAGCAAAGCTACGGTCAACAGCAGAGCTATAACCCGCCGCAAGGTTATGGC
CAACAGAACCAGTACAACAGCAGCAGCGGCGGCGGTGGTGGTGGCGGTGGCGGCGGTAACTACGGTCAAG
ACCAGAGCAGCATGAGCAGCGGTGGTGGCAGCGGTGGCGGCTATGGTAACCAGGATCAAAGCGGTGGCGG
TGGTAGCGGTGGCTATGGTCAGCAAGACCGTGGTGGCCGTGGCCGTGGTGGTAGCGGCGGTGGCGGCGGT
GGCGGTGGTGGCGGTTACAACCGTAGCAGCGGCGGTTATGAACCGCGTGGTCGTGGCGGTGGTCGTGGTG
GCCGTGGTGGCATGGGCGGTAGCGATCGTGGTGGCTTCAACAAATTTGGTGGCCCGCGTGATCAAGGCAG
CCGTCACGACAGCGAACAGGATAACAGCGACAACTGACTCGAGCACCACCACCACCACCACTGAGATCCG
GCTGCTAACAAAGCCCGAAAGGAAGCTGAGTTGGCTGCTGCCACCGCTGAGCAATAACTAGCATAACCCC
TTGGGGCCTCTAAACGGGTCTTGAGGGGTTTTTTGCTGAAAGGAGGAACTATATCCGGATTGGCGAATGG
G
[124 nt withheld, positions 5928-6051]
C
[89 nt withheld, positions 6053-6141]
Features (pLannotate 1.2.2; 20 found; start..end, strand, type, name):
    268..325     +  promoter       AmpR promoter (fragment): bla
    334..1149    -  CDS            KanR: aminoglycoside phosphotransferase; aph(3')-Ia; confers resistance to kanamycin in bacteria or G418 (Geneticin®) in eukaryotes
   1271..1859    +  rep_origin     ori: high-copy-number ColE1/pMB1/pBR322/pUC origin of replication
   2045..2184    -  misc_feature   bom: basis of mobility region from pBR322
   2286..2477    -  CDS            rop: Rop protein, which maintains plasmids at low copy number; rop
   2494..2874    +  CDS            YPB1_ECOLX: Protein predicted: Swiss-Prot protein existence level 4. From Escherichia coli.
   2946..3237    -  CDS            TcR (fragment): tetracycline efflux protein; tet; confers resistance to tetracycline
   3252..3273    -  protein_bind   CAP binding site: CAP binding activates transcription in the presence of cAMP. E. coli catabolite activator protein
   3286..4368    -  CDS            lacI: lac repressor; lacI; The lac repressor binds to the lac operator to inhibit transcription in E. coli. This inhibition can be relieved by adding lactose or isopropyl-β-D-thiogalactopyranoside (IPTG).
   4369..4446    -  promoter       lacI promoter: lacI
   4454..4733    -  CDS            TcR (fragment): tetracycline efflux protein; tet; confers resistance to tetracycline
   4755..4773    +  promoter       T7 promoter: promoter for bacteriophage T7 RNA polymerase
   4774..4798    +  protein_bind   lac operator: The lac repressor binds to the lac operator to inhibit transcription in E. coli. This inhibition can be relieved by adding lactose or isopropyl-β-D-thiogalactopyranoside (IPTG). lac repressor encoded by lacI
   4813..4835    +  RBS            RBS: efficient ribosome binding site from bacteriophage T7 gene 10 (Olins and Rangwala, 1989)
   4860..4877    +  CDS            7xHis (fragment): 6xHis affinity tag
   5265..5750    +  CDS            FUS (fragment): FUS_HUMAN - Also known as TLS. Experimental evidence at protein level: Swiss-Prot protein existence level 1. DNA/RNA-binding protein that plays a role in various cellular processes such as transcription regulation, RNA splicing, RNA transport, DNA repair and damage response (PubMed:27731383). Binds to nascent pre-mRNAs and acts as a molecular mediator between RNA polymerase II and U1 small nuclear ribonucleoprotein thereby coupling transcription and splicing (PubMed:26124092). Binds also its own pre- mRNA and autoregulates its expression; this autoregulation mechanism is mediated by non-sense-
   5760..5777    +  CDS            9xHis (fragment): 9xHis affinity tag
   5787..5836    +  CDS            SET1 (fragment): solubility-enhancement tag derived from T7 phage gene 10B
   5844..5891    +  terminator     T7 terminator: transcription terminator for bacteriophage T7 RNA polymerase
   5928..215     +  rep_origin     f1 ori (across the origin) (sequence partly withheld): f1 bacteriophage origin of replication; arrow indicates direction of (+) strand synthesis
