[The description below was written by a language model from this plasmid's Addgene catalogue record and pLannotate feature annotations shown in this document.]
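Description:
FUS LC-RGG1 TtoS is a bacterial expression plasmid built on the RPIB backbone for producing a mutant fragment of the human RNA-binding protein FUS in E. coli. The synthesized insert of about 920 bp covers the low-complexity (LC) domain and the adjacent RGG1 region, with every threonine in the LC domain changed to serine. The plasmid totals roughly 6.1 kb and is selected with kanamycin through an aph(3')-Ia gene. It replicates from a ColE1/pMB1-type origin. The catalogue lists it as high copy, although the feature table also detects rop and the pBR322 bom region, which are typical of pET-style backbones. An f1 origin and remnants of a tetracycline resistance gene are also present as backbone features.

Expression is driven by a T7 promoter followed by a lac operator and the T7 gene 10 ribosome binding site, with a plasmid-borne lacI gene supplying repressor. Transcription therefore depends on a host that provides T7 RNA polymerase and is inducible with IPTG, and it ends at a T7 terminator. An N-terminal 6xHis tag from the backbone allows metal-affinity purification. The annotation recognises only part of the insert as FUS, which may reflect the substitutions and synthetic coding sequence, and the stretch between the His tag and that match is not annotated. A second His-tag-like sequence and a short fragment of a solubility-tag sequence lie downstream of the FUS match, but the record does not indicate whether they are translated.

According to the associated publication title, the construct belongs to work on how polar residues and arginine contribute to FUS phase separation. This variant tests the specific contribution of threonine versus serine.
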