Addgene plasmid #226611: FUS LC-RGG1 TtoS
Purpose: All threonines in the LC domain to serine
Depositing lab: Nicolas Fawzi. Depositing organization: Brown University. Publication: Expanding the molecular grammar of polar residues and arginine in FUS phase separation. Wake N, Weng SL, Zheng T, Wang SH, Kirilenko V, Mittal J, Fawzi NL. Nat Chem Biol. 2025 Jul;21(7):1076-1088. doi: 10.1038/s41589-024-01828-6. Epub 2025 Feb 7. PubMed 39920231.
Backbone
  Vector backbone: RPIB
  Backbone size w/o insert (bp): 5223
  Total vector size (bp): 6143
  Vector type: Bacterial Expression
Growth in bacteria
  Bacterial resistance: Kanamycin, 50 μg/mL
  Growth temperature: 37°C
  Growth strain: DH5alpha
  Copy number: High Copy
Gene/Insert
  Gene/Insert name: FUS LC-RGG1 TtoS
  Species: H. sapiens (human)
  Insert size (bp): 920
  Mutation: All threonine to serine in the LC domain
  Entrez Gene: FUS (a.k.a. ALS6, ETM4, FUS1, HNRNPP2, POMP75, TLS, altFUS)
  Promoter: T7
  Tag / fusion protein: 6His (N terminal on backbone)
  Cloning method: Gene Synthesis
  Sequencing primers: 5′ NcoI; 3′ XhoI
Terms and licenses: Academic/Nonprofit Terms; Industry Terms: Not Available to Industry
Depositor comments: Please visit https://doi.org/10.1101/2024.02.15.580391 for bioRxiv preprint.
How to cite: FUS LC-RGG1 TtoS was a gift from Nicolas Fawzi (Addgene plasmid # 226611 ; http://n2t.net/addgene:226611 ; RRID:Addgene_226611)
