>Addgene plasmid #226611 | FUS LC-RGG1 TtoS | depositor partial sequence | sequence record 444520 | Insert
CCATGGGCTCTGATAAAATTCATCACCATCACCATCACGAAAATCTTTATTTTCAAGGTATGGCGAGCAA
CGATTATAGCCAGCAAGCGAGCCAGAGCTACGGTGCGTATCCGAGCCAACCGGGCCAGGGTTACAGCCAG
CAAAGCAGCCAGCCGTATGGTCAGCAGAGCTACAGCGGCTATAGCCAGAGCAGCGACAGCAGCGGTTATG
GCCAGAGCAGCTACAGCAGCTATGGTCAAAGCCAGAACAGCGGTTACGGTAGCCAAAGCAGCCCGCAGGG
CTATGGTAGCAGCGGTGGCTACGGTAGCAGCCAGAGCAGCCAAAGCAGCTACGGCCAGCAAAGCAGCTAC
CCGGGTTATGGTCAGCAGCCGGCGCCGAGCAGCAGCAGCGGTAGCTATGGCAGCAGCAGCCAAAGCAGCA
GCTACGGTCAGCCGCAAAGCGGTAGCTACAGCCAGCAACCGAGCTACGGTGGTCAACAGCAAAGCTACGG
TCAACAGCAGAGCTATAACCCGCCGCAAGGTTATGGCCAACAGAACCAGTACAACAGCAGCAGCGGCGGC
GGTGGTGGTGGCGGTGGCGGCGGTAACTACGGTCAAGACCAGAGCAGCATGAGCAGCGGTGGTGGCAGCG
GTGGCGGCTATGGTAACCAGGATCAAAGCGGTGGCGGTGGTAGCGGTGGCTATGGTCAGCAAGACCGTGG
TGGCCGTGGCCGTGGTGGTAGCGGCGGTGGCGGCGGTGGCGGTGGTGGCGGTTACAACCGTAGCAGCGGC
GGTTATGAACCGCGTGGTCGTGGCGGTGGTCGTGGTGGCCGTGGTGGCATGGGCGGTAGCGATCGTGGTG
GCTTCAACAAATTTGGTGGCCCGCGTGATCAAGGCAGCCGTCACGACAGCGAACAGGATAACAGCGACAA
CTGACTCGAG
