>Addgene plasmid #226611 | FUS LC-RGG1 TtoS | depositor partial sequence | sequence record 444716 | FUS LC-RGG1 TtoS sequence 1683 bps
CCCTCTAGAAATAATTTTGTTTAACTTTAAGAAGGAGATATACCATGGGCTCTGATAAAATTCATCACCA
TCACCATCACGAAAATCTTTATTTTCAAGGTATGGCGAGCAACGATTATAGCCAGCAAGCGAGCCAGAGC
TACGGTGCGTATCCGAGCCAACCGGGCCAGGGTTACAGCCAGCAAAGCAGCCAGCCGTATGGTCAGCAGA
GCTACAGCGGCTATAGCCAGAGCAGCGACAGCAGCGGTTATGGCCAGAGCAGCTACAGCAGCTATGGTCA
AAGCCAGAACAGCGGTTACGGTAGCCAAAGCAGCCCGCAGGGCTATGGTAGCAGCGGTGGCTACGGTAGC
AGCCAGAGCAGCCAAAGCAGCTACGGCCAGCAAAGCAGCTACCCGGGTTATGGTCAGCAGCCGGCGCCGA
GCAGCAGCAGCGGTAGCTATGGCAGCAGCAGCCAAAGCAGCAGCTACGGTCAGCCGCAAAGCGGTAGCTA
CAGCCAGCAACCGAGCTACGGTGGTCAACAGCAAAGCTACGGTCAACAGCAGAGCTATAACCCGCCGCAA
GGTTATGGCCAACAGAACCAGTACAACAGCAGCAGCGGCGGCGGTGGTGGTGGCGGTGGCGGCGGTAACT
ACGGTCAAGACCAGAGCAGCATGAGCAGCGGTGGTGGCAGCGGTGGCGGCTATGGTAACCAGGATCAAAG
CGGTGGCGGTGGTAGCGGTGGCTATGGTCAGCAAGACCGTGGTGGCCGTGGCCGTGGTGGTAGCGGCGGT
GGCGGCGGTGGCGGTGGTGGCGGTTACAACCGTAGCAGCGGCGGTTATGAACCGCGTGGTCGTGGCGGTG
GTCGTGGTGGCCGTGGTGGCATGGGCGGTAGCGATCGTGGTGGCTTCAACAAATTTGGTGGCCCGCGTGA
TCAAGGCAGCCGTCACGACAGCGAACAGGATAACAGCGACAACTGACTCGAGCACCACCACCACCACCAC
TGAGATCCGGCTGCTAACAAAGCCCGAAAGGAAGCTGAGTTGGCTGCTGCCACCGCTGAGCAATAACTAG
CATAACCCCTTGGGGCCTCTAAACGGGTCTTGAGGGGTTTTTTGCTGAAAGGAGGAACTATATCCGGATT
GGCGAATGGG
[124 nt withheld, positions 1131-1254]
C
[91 nt withheld, positions 1256-1346]
A
[49 nt withheld, positions 1348-1396]
CCTTTGACGTTGGAGTCCACGTTCTTT
[37 nt withheld, positions 1424-1460]
ACCCTATCTCGGTCTATTCTTTTGATTTATAAGGGATTTTGCCGATTTCGGCCTATTGGTTAAAAAATGA
GCTGATTTAACAAAAATTTAACGCGAATTTTAACAAAATATTAACGCTTACAATTTAGGTGGCACTTTTC
GGGGAAATGTGCGCGGAACCCCTATTTGTTTATTTTTCTAAATACATTCAAATATGTATCCGCTCATGAA
TTAATTCTTAGAA
